>Addgene plasmid #105109 | pUC57-R3R2 | addgene full sequence | sequence record 204229 | Addgene NGS Result
TCGCGCGTTTCGGTGATGACGGTGAAAACCTCTGACACATGCAGCTCCCGGAGACGGTCACAGCTTGTCT
GTAAGCGGATGCCGGGAGCAGACAAGCCCGTCAGGGCGCGTCAGCGGGTGTTGGCGGGTGTCGGGGCTGG
CTTAACTATGCGGCATCAGAGCAGATTGTACTGAGAGTGCACCATATGCGGTGTGAAATACCGCACAGAT
GCGTAAGGAGAAAATACCGCATCAGGCGCCATTCGCCATTCAGGCTGCGCAACTGTTGGGAAGGGCGATC
GGTGCGGGCCTCTTCGCTATTACGCCAGCTGGCGAAAGGGGGATGTGCTGCAAGGCGATTAAGTTGGGTA
ACGCCAGGGTTTTCCCAGTCACGACGTTGTAAAACGACGGCCAGTGAATTCACTAGTCAATTGGCAACTT
TGTATAATAAAGTTGAACGAGAAACGTAAAATGATATAAATATCAATATATTAAATTAGATTTTGCATAA
AAAACAGACTACATAATACTGTAAAACACAACATATCCAGTCACTATGGCGGCCGCGGGCTCACTCATTA
GGCACCCCAGGCTTTACACTTTATGCTTCCGGCTCGTATGTTGTGTGGAATTGTGAGCGGATAACAATTT
CACACAGGAAACAGCTATGACCATGATTACCCCGTCCCTGCACGCCTGTCGTTCAACCCTGGAAGATCCG
CGTGTCCCGAGTTCTAACAGTCTGGCCGTCGTTCTGCAGCGTCGCGATTGGGAAAACCCGGGCGTGACCC
AACTGAATCGTCTGGCGGCCCATCCGCCGTTTGCGTCGTGGCGTAACTCAGAAGAAGCCCGTACCGACCG
TCCGTCTCAACAACTGCGCTCCTAACACTATAAAAAGCTGATGCAGACGGGGCTTTTTTCTGCAGGTCGA
CCATAGTGACTGGATATGTTGTGTTTTACAGTATTATGTAGTCTGTTTTTTATGCAAAATCTAATTTAAT
ATATTGATATTTATATCATTTTACGTTTCTCGTTCAGCTTTCTTGTACAAAGTGGTGTCTAGGTTATAAA
AGCTTGGCGTAATCATGGTCATAGCTGTTTCCTGTGTGAAATTGTTATCCGCTCACAATTCCACACAACA
TACGAGCCGGAAGCATAAAGTGTAAAGCCTGGGGTGCCTAATGAGTGAGCTAACTCACATTAATTGCGTT
GCGCTCACTGCCCGCTTTCCAGTCGGGAAACCTGTCGTGCCAGCTGCATTAATGAATCGGCCAACGCGCG
GGGAGAGGCGGTTTGCGTATTGGGCGCTCTTCCGCTTCCTCGCTCACTGACTCGCTGCGCTCGGTCGTTC
GGCTGCGGCGAGCGGTATCAGCTCACTCAAAGGCGGTAATACGGTTATCCACAGAATCAGGGGATAACGC
AGGAAAGAACATGTGAGCAAAAGGCCAGCAAAAGGCCAGGAACCGTAAAAAGGCCGCGTTGCTGGCGTTT
TTCCATAGGCTCCGCCCCCCTGACGAGCATCACAAAAATCGACGCTCAAGTCAGAGGTGGCGAAACCCGA
CAGGACTATAAAGATACCAGGCGTTTCCCCCTGGAAGCTCCCTCGTGCGCTCTCCTGTTCCGACCCTGCC
GCTTACCGGATACCTGTCCGCCTTTCTCCCTTCGGGAAGCGTGGCGCTTTCTCATAGCTCACGCTGTAGG
TATCTCAGTTCGGTGTAGGTCGTTCGCTCCAAGCTGGGCTGTGTGCACGAACCCCCCGTTCAGCCCGACC
GCTGCGCCTTATCCGGTAACTATCGTCTTGAGTCCAACCCGGTAAGACACGACTTATCGCCACTGGCAGC
AGCCACTGGTAACAGGATTAGCAGAGCGAGGTATGTAGGCGGTGCTACAGAGTTCTTGAAGTGGTGGCCT
AACTACGGCTACACTAGAAGAACAGTATTTGGTATCTGCGCTCTGCTGAAGCCAGTTACCTTCGGAAAAA
GAGTTGGTAGCTCTTGATCCGGCAAACAAACCACCGCTGGTAGCGGTGGTTTTTTTGTTTGCAAGCAGCA
GATTACGCGCAGAAAAAAAGGATCTCAAGAAGATCCTTTGATCTTTTCTACGGGGTCTGACGCTCAGTGG
AACGAAAACTCACGTTAAGGGATTTTGGTCATGAGATTATCAAAAAGGATCTTCACCTAGATCCTTTTAA
ATTAAAAATGAAGTTTTAAATCAATCTAAAGTATATATGAGTAAACTTGGTCTGACAGTTACCAATGCTT
AATCAGTGAGGCACCTATCTCAGCGATCTGTCTATTTCGTTCATCCATAGTTGCCTGACTCCCCGTCGTG
TAGATAACTACGATACGGGAGGGCTTACCATCTGGCCCCAGTGCTGCAATGATACCGCGAGACCCACGCT
CACCGGCTCCAGATTTATCAGCAATAAACCAGCCAGCCGGAAGGGCCGAGCGCAGAAGTGGTCCTGCAAC
TTTATCCGCCTCCATCCAGTCTATTAATTGTTGCCGGGAAGCTAGAGTAAGTAGTTCGCCAGTTAATAGT
TTGCGCAACGTTGTTGCCATTGCTACAGGCATCGTGGTGTCACGCTCGTCGTTTGGTATGGCTTCATTCA
GCTCCGGTTCCCAACGATCAAGGCGAGTTACATGATCCCCCATGTTGTGCAAAAAAGCGGTTAGCTCCTT
CGGTCCTCCGATCGTTGTCAGAAGTAAGTTGGCCGCAGTGTTATCACTCATGGTTATGGCAGCACTGCAT
AATTCTCTTACTGTCATGCCATCCGTAAGATGCTTTTCTGTGACTGGTGAGTACTCAACCAAGTCATTCT
GAGAATAGTGTATGCGGCGACCGAGTTGCTCTTGCCCGGCGTCAATACGGGATAATACCGCGCCACATAG
CAGAACTTTAAAAGTGCTCATCATTGGAAAACGTTCTTCGGGGCGAAAACTCTCAAGGATCTTACCGCTG
TTGAGATCCAGTTCGATGTAACCCACTCGTGCACCCAACTGATCTTCAGCATCTTTTACTTTCACCAGCG
TTTCTGGGTGAGCAAAAACAGGAAGGCAAAATGCCGCAAAAAAGGGAATAAGGGCGACACGGAAATGTTG
AATACTCATACTCTTCCTTTTTCAATATTATTGAAGCATTTATCAGGGTTATTGTCTCATGAGCGGATAC
ATATTTGAATGTATTTAGAAAAATAAACAAATAGGGGTTCCGCGCACATTTCCCCGAAAAGTGCCACCTG
ACGTCTAAGAAACCATTATTATCATGACATTAACCTATAAAAATAGGCGTATCACGAGGCCCTTTCGTC
Features (pLannotate 1.2.2; 15 found; start..end, strand, type, name):
    137..236     +  misc_feature   bom (fragment): basis of mobility region from pBR322
    242..399     -  CDS            lacZα (fragment): LacZα fragment of β-galactosidase; lacZ fragment
    415..538     +  protein_bind   attR3: mutant version of attR; recombination site for the Gateway® LR reaction LR Clonase™
    573..603     +  promoter       lac promoter: promoter for the E. coli lac operon
    611..627     +  protein_bind   lac operator: The lac repressor binds to the lac operator to inhibit transcription in E. coli. This inhibition can be relieved by adding lactose or isopropyl-β-D-thiogalactopyranoside (IPTG). lac repressor encoded by lacI
    647..862     +  CDS            lacZ (fragment): BGAL_ECOLI - Experimental evidence at protein level: Swiss-Prot protein existence level 1. From Escherichia coli (strain K12).
    912..1036    -  protein_bind   attR2: mutant version of attR; recombination site for the Gateway® LR reaction LR Clonase™
   1092..1108    -  protein_bind   lac operator: The lac repressor binds to the lac operator to inhibit transcription in E. coli. This inhibition can be relieved by adding lactose or isopropyl-β-D-thiogalactopyranoside (IPTG). lac repressor encoded by lacI
   1116..1146    -  promoter       lac promoter: promoter for the E. coli lac operon
   1161..1182    -  protein_bind   CAP binding site: CAP binding activates transcription in the presence of cAMP. E. coli catabolite activator protein
   1195..1287    -  CDS            lacI (fragment): lac repressor; lacI; The lac repressor binds to the lac operator to inhibit transcription in E. coli. This inhibition can be relieved by adding lactose or isopropyl-β-D-thiogalactopyranoside (IPTG).
   1470..2058    -  rep_origin     ori: high-copy-number ColE1/pMB1/pBR322/pUC origin of replication
   2229..3089    -  CDS            AmpR: β-lactamase; bla; confers resistance to ampicillin, carbenicillin, and related antibiotics
   3090..3194    -  promoter       AmpR promoter: bla
   3289..35      +  CDS            rop (fragment) (across the origin): Rop protein, which maintains plasmids at low copy number; rop
