[The description below was written by a language model from this plasmid's Addgene catalogue record and pLannotate feature annotations shown in this document.]
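Description:
pUC57-R3R2 is a small (about 3.3 kb) empty E. coli cloning plasmid on a pUC57 backbone. It is offered as a source module for building custom vectors in the "2in1" Gateway cloning system, which was developed for ratiometric bimolecular fluorescence complementation. It replicates from the high-copy ColE1/pUC-type origin and is selected with ampicillin through the β-lactamase gene and its native promoter. The catalogue lists no gene insert and gives lacZ as the additional marker.

The functional payload is a compact cassette in which an attR3 site and an oppositely oriented attR2 site flank a lac promoter, a lac operator and a lacZ fragment (the α-peptide region). These mutant attR sites are substrates for the Gateway LR reaction. Recombination with a matching entry clone would replace the lacZ segment with the gene of interest, so loss of α-complementation can serve as a blue/white screen for successful exchange. In the 2in1 scheme, two independent attR cassettes sit in one destination vector, so two genes can be inserted simultaneously. The R3–R2 module supplied here corresponds to one of those positions. The record does not state how the cassette is meant to be excised or transferred into a new backbone.

Around the cassette lie remnants of the pUC57 cloning region: a second lac promoter and operator with a CAP binding site, a short lacI fragment and a disrupted lacZα fragment, which indicates that the module was inserted into the original lacZα polylinker. Small bom and rop fragments are also annotated as backbone remnants. No eukaryotic promoters, tags or reporters are present, consistent with its role as a building block rather than an expression vector.
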