Addgene plasmid #105109: pUC57-R3R2
Purpose: (Empty Backbone) create your own 2in1 constructs
Depositing lab: Christopher Grefen. Depositing organization: University of Glasgow. Publication: A 2in1 cloning system enables ratiometric bimolecular fluorescence complementation (rBiFC). Grefen C, Blatt MR. Biotechniques. 2012 Oct 2;53(5):311-14. doi: 10.2144/000113941. PubMed 23066669.
Backbone
  Vector backbone: pUC57-R3R2
  Vector type: Other
  Selectable markers: lacZ
Growth in bacteria
  Bacterial resistance: Ampicillin, 100 μg/mL
  Growth temperature: 37°C
  Growth strain: DH5alpha
  Copy number: High Copy
Gene/Insert
  Gene/Insert name: None
Terms and licenses: Academic/Nonprofit Terms; Industry Terms: Not Available to Industry
How to cite: pUC57-R3R2 was a gift from Christopher Grefen (Addgene plasmid # 105109 ; http://n2t.net/addgene:105109 ; RRID:Addgene_105109)
